Addgene plasmid #216381: hTspan12(1-305)-1D4_pTT5
Purpose: Mammalian expression vector to transiently express full-length human Tspan12 with a Rho1D4 tag
Depositing lab: William Weis. Depositing organization: Stanford University. Publication: The co-receptor Tspan12 directly captures Norrin to promote ligand-specific β-catenin signaling. Bruguera ES, Mahoney JP, Weis WI. bioRxiv 2024.02.03.578714 10.1101/2024.02.03.578714.
Backbone
  Vector backbone: pTT5
  Backbone manufacturer: NRC Biotechnology Research Institute (Yves Durocher)
  Vector type: Mammalian Expression
Growth in bacteria
  Bacterial resistance: Ampicillin, 100 μg/mL
  Growth temperature: 37°C
  Growth strain: DH5alpha
  Copy number: High Copy
Gene/Insert
  Gene/Insert name: Tetraspanin-12 (alt name: Tspan12)
  Species: H. sapiens (human)
  Insert size (bp): 1000
  Entrez Gene: TSPAN12 (a.k.a. EVR5, NET-2, NET2, TM4SF12)
  Promoter: CMV
  Tag / fusion protein: Rho1D4 (C terminal on insert)
  Cloning method: Gibson Cloning
Resource information
  A portion of this plasmid was derived from a plasmid made by: DNASU (HsCD00045716)
Terms and licenses: Academic/Nonprofit Terms; Industry Terms: Not Available to Industry
Depositor comments: Please visit https://doi.org/10.1101/2024.02.03.578714 for bioRxiv preprint.
How to cite: hTspan12(1-305)-1D4_pTT5 was a gift from William Weis (Addgene plasmid # 216381 ; http://n2t.net/addgene:216381 ; RRID:Addgene_216381)
