[The description below was written by a language model from this plasmid's Addgene catalogue record and pLannotate feature annotations shown in this document.]
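Description:
hTspan12(1-305)-1D4_pTT5 is a 5.3 kb mammalian expression plasmid built on the pTT5 backbone for transient production of full-length human tetraspanin-12 (TSPAN12, residues 1–305) carrying a C-terminal Rho1D4 epitope tag. In bacteria it is maintained at high copy through a ColE1/pUC-type origin and selected with ampicillin via the β-lactamase gene and its native promoter. The backbone also carries Epstein-Barr virus oriP sequences, annotated as two adjacent mini-oriP fragments. These sequences allow episomal retention and amplification in cells that supply EBNA1, and they are the feature that makes pTT-series vectors suited to high-yield transient transfection.

Expression is driven by the human CMV immediate-early enhancer and promoter. Between the promoter and the coding region the feature table picks up fragments of adenoviral sequence: a major late splice acceptor, a reverse-strand match to the preterminal protein region, and part of a chimeric adenovirus/immunoglobulin intron. Together these are consistent with an adenovirus-derived leader and intron that enhance mRNA processing and translation. A short hit to an immunoglobulin heavy-chain signal sequence lies in this same upstream region. It probably reflects the immunoglobulin portion of the intron rather than a functional secretion signal fused to the insert, although the record does not settle this. The TSPAN12 open reading frame follows and is terminated by a rabbit β-globin polyadenylation signal. The Rho1D4 tag is listed in the catalogue but was not annotated separately.

TSPAN12 is a co-receptor that promotes Norrin-dependent Frizzled-4/β-catenin signalling in retinal vascular development. The 1D4 tag allows immunoaffinity purification and detection of this membrane protein, in line with the associated work on how Tspan12 captures Norrin.
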