Features (pLannotate 1.2.2; 14 found; start..end, strand, type, name):
      1..37      +  rep_origin     RSF ori (fragment): Plasmids containing the RSF 1030 origin of replication can be propagated in E. coli cells that contain additional plasmids with compatible origins.
     78..457     +  enhancer       CMV enhancer: human cytomegalovirus immediate early enhancer
    459..658     +  promoter       CMV promoter: human cytomegalovirus (CMV) immediate early promoter
    726..764     +  misc_feature   Ad SA (fragment): adenovirus major late transcript splice acceptor (Friedrich and Soriano, 1991)
    797..1006    -  CDS            PTP (fragment): TERM_ADE02 - Experimental evidence at protein level: Swiss-Prot protein existence level 1. Protein covalently bound to the viral DNA that acts as a primer for viral genomic replication by DNA strand displacement. Assembles on the viral origin of replication in an initiation complex with viral polymerase, DBP, host NFIA and host POU2F1/OCT1. During initiation, the polymerase covalently couples the first dCTP with Ser- 580 of pTP. The terminal protein stimulates the template activity over 20 fold compared to protein-free templates. Neo-synthesized viral genomes are linked to two preterminal prot
   1037..1126    +  intron         chimeric intron (fragment): chimera between introns from adenovirus and immunoglobulin heavy chain genes
   1145..1191    +  CDS            IgH signal sequence (fragment): signal sequence from the mouse immunoglobulin heavy chain variable region
   1232..2146    +  CDS            TSPAN12: TSN12_HUMAN - Also known as NET2, TM4SF12. Experimental evidence at protein level: Swiss-Prot protein existence level 1. Regulator of cell surface receptor signal transduction. Plays a central role in retinal vascularization by regulating norrin (NDP) signal transduction. Acts in concert with norrin (NDP) to promote FZD4 multimerization and subsequent activation of FZD4, leading to promote accumulation of beta-catenin (CTNNB1) and stimulate LEF/TCF-mediated transcriptional programs. Suprisingly, it only activate the norrin (NDP)-dependent activation of FZD4, while it does not activate the Wnt-
   2241..2296    +  polyA_signal   β-globin poly(A) signal: rabbit β-globin polyadenylation signal (Gil and Proudfoot, 1987)
   2476..2608    -  rep_origin     mini-oriP (fragment): internally truncated variant of the Epstein-Barr virus oriP replication origin (Tanaka et al., 1999)
   2609..3336    -  rep_origin     mini-oriP (fragment): internally truncated variant of the Epstein-Barr virus oriP replication origin (Tanaka et al., 1999)
   3465..3569    +  promoter       AmpR promoter: bla
   3570..4430    +  CDS            AmpR: β-lactamase; bla; confers resistance to ampicillin, carbenicillin, and related antibiotics
   4601..5189    +  rep_origin     ori: high-copy-number ColE1/pMB1/pBR322/pUC origin of replication
>Addgene plasmid #216381 | hTspan12(1-305)-1D4_pTT5 | addgene full sequence | sequence record 433267 | Addgene NGS Result
AACGACCGAGCGCAGCGAGTCAGTGAGCGAGGAAGCGTACATTTATATTGGCTCATGTCCAATATGACCG
CCATGTTGACATTGATTATTGACTAGTTATTAATAGTAATCAATTACGGGGTCATTAGTTCATAGCCCAT
ATATGGAGTTCCGCGTTACATAACTTACGGTAAATGGCCCGCCTGGCTGACCGCCCAACGACCCCCGCCC
ATTGACGTCAATAATGACGTATGTTCCCATAGTAACGCCAATAGGGACTTTCCATTGACGTCAATGGGTG
GAGTATTTACGGTAAACTGCCCACTTGGCAGTACATCAAGTGTATCATATGCCAAGTCCGCCCCCTATTG
ACGTCAATGACGGTAAATGGCCCGCCTGGCATTATGCCCAGTACATGACCTTACGGGACTTTCCTACTTG
GCAGTACATCTACGTATTAGTCATCGCTATTACCATGGTGATGCGGTTTTGGCAGTACACCAATGGGCGT
GGATAGCGGTTTGACTCACGGGGATTTCCAAGTCTCCACCCCATTGACGTCAATGGGAGTTTGTTTTGGC
ACCAAAATCAACGGGACTTTCCAAAATGTCGTAATAACCCCGCCCCGTTGACGCAAATGGGCGGTAGGCG
TGTACGGTGGGAGGTCTATATAAGCAGAGCTCGTTTAGTGAACCGTCAGATCCTCACTCTCTTCCGCATC
GCTGTCTGCGAGGGCCAGCTGTTGGGCTCGCGGTTGAGGACAAACTCTTCGCGGTCTTTCCAGTACTCTT
GGATCGGAAACCCGTCGGCCTCCGAACGGTACTCCGCCACCGAGGGACCTGAGCGAGTCCGCATCGACCG
GATCGGAAAACCTCTCGAGAAAGGCGTCTAACCAGTCACAGTCGCAAGGTAGGCTGAGCACCGTGGCGGG
CGGCAGCGGGTGGCGGTCGGGGTTGTTTCTGGCGGAGGTGCTGCTGATGATGTAATTAAAGTAGGCGGTC
TTGAGACGGCGGATGGTCGAGGTGAGGTGTGGCAGGCTTGAGATCCAGCTGTTGGGGTGAGTACTCCCTC
TCAAAAGCGGGCATTACTTCTGCGCTAAGATTGTCAGTTTCCAAAAACGAGGAGGATTTGATATTCACCT
GGCCCGATCTGGCCATACACTTGAGTGACAATGACATCCACTTTGCCTTTCTCTCCACAGGTGTCCACTC
CCAGGTCCAAGTTTAAACGGATCTCTAGCGAATTCGCCACCATGGCCAGAGAAGATTCCGTGAAGTGTCT
GCGCTGCCTGCTCTACGCCCTCAATCTGCTCTTTTGGTTAATGTCCATCAGTGTGTTGGCAGTTTCTGCT
TGGATGAGGGACTACCTAAATAATGTTCTCACTTTAACTGCAGAAACGAGGGTAGAGGAAGCAGTCATTT
CGACTTACTTTCCTGTGGTTCATCCGGTCATGATTGCTGTTTGCTGTTTCCTTATCATTGTGGGGATGTT
AGGATATTGTGGAACGGTGAAAAGAAATCTGTTGCTTCTTGCATGGTACTTTGGAAGTTTGCTTGTCATT
TTCTGTGTAGAACTGGCTTGTGGCGTTTGGACATATGAACAGGAACTTATGGTTCCAGTACAATGGTCAG
ATATGGTCACTTTGAAAGCCAGGATGACAAATTATGGATTACCTAGATATCGGTGGCTTACTCATGCTTG
GAATTTTTTTCAGAGAGAGTTTAAGTGCTGTGGAGTAGTATATTTCACTGACTGGTTGGAAATGACAGAG
ATGGACTGGCCCCCAGATTCCTGCTGTGTTAGAGAATTCCCAGGATGTTCCAAACAGGCCCACCAGGAAG
ATCTCAGTGACCTTTATCAAGAGGGTTGTGGGAAGAAAATGTATTCCTTTTTGAGAGGAACCAAACAACT
GCAGGTGCTGAGGTTTCTGGGAATCTCCATTGGGGTGACACAAATCCTGGCCATGATTCTCACCATTACT
CTGCTCTGGGCTCTGTATTATGATAGAAGGGAGCCTGGGACAGACCAAATGATGTCCTTGAAGAATGACA
ACTCTCAGCACCTGTCATGTCCCTCAGTAGAACTGTTGAAACCAAGCCTGTCAAGAATCTTTGAACACAC
ATCCATGGCAAACAGCTTTAATACACACTTTGAGATGGAGGAGTTAGGTACCGAGACCAGCCAGGTGGCC
CCTGCATAAAAGCTTGCTAGCGGCCGCTCGAGGCCGGCAAGGCCGGATCCCCCGACCTCGACCTCTGGCT
AATAAAGGAAATTTATTTTCATTGCAATAGTGTGTTGGAATTTTTTGTGTCTCTCACTCGGAAGGACATA
TGGGAGGGCAAATCATTTGGTCGAGATCCCTCGGAGATCTCTAGCTAGAGGATCGATCCCCGCCCCGGAC
GAACTAAACCTGACTACGACATCTCTGCCCCTTCTTCGCGGGGCAGTGCATGTAATCCCTTCAGTTGGTT
GGTACAACTTGCCAACTGAACCCTAAACGGGTAGCATATGCTTCCCGGGTAGTAGTATATACTATCCAGA
CTAACCCTAATTCAATAGCATATGTTACCCAACGGGAAGCATATGCTATCGAATTAGGGTTAGTAAAAGG
GTCCTAAGGAACAGCGATGTAGGTGGGCGGGCCAAGATAGGGGCGCGATTGCTGCGATCTGGAGGACAAA
TTACACACACTTGCGCCTGAGCGCCAAGCACAGGGTTGTTGGTCCTCATATTCACGAGGTCGCTGAGAGC
ACGGTGGGCTAATGTTGCCATGGGTAGCATATACTACCCAAATATCTGGATAGCATATGCTATCCTAATC
TATATCTGGGTAGCATAGGCTATCCTAATCTATATCTGGGTAGCATATGCTATCCTAATCTATATCTGGG
TAGTATATGCTATCCTAATTTATATCTGGGTAGCATAGGCTATCCTAATCTATATCTGGGTAGCATATGC
TATCCTAATCTATATCTGGGTAGTATATGCTATCCTAATCTGTATCCGGGTAGCATATGCTATCCTAATA
GAGATTAGGGTAGTATATGCTATCCTAATTTATATCTGGGTAGCATATACTACCCAAATATCTGGATAGC
ATATGCTATCCTAATCTATATCTGGGTAGCATATGCTATCCTAATCTATATCTGGGTAGCATAGGCTATC
CTAATCTATATCTGGGTAGCATATGCTATCCTAATCTATATCTGGGTAGTATATGCTATCCTAATTTATA
TCTGGGTAGCATAGGCTATCCTAATCTATATCTGGGTAGCATATGCTATCCTAATCTATATCTGGGTAGT
ATATGCTATCCTAATCTGTATCCGGGTAGCATATGCTATCCTCATGATAAGCTGTCAAACATGAGAATTA
ATTCTTGAAGACGAAAGGGCCTCGTGATACGCCTATTTTTATAGGTTAATGTCATGATAATAATGGTTTC
TTAGACGTCAGGTGGCACTTTTCGGGGAAATGTGCGCGGAACCCCTATTTGTTTATTTTTCTAAATACAT
TCAAATATGTATCCGCTCATGAGACAATAACCCTGATAAATGCTTCAATAATATTGAAAAAGGAAGAGTA
TGAGTATTCAACATTTCCGTGTCGCCCTTATTCCCTTTTTTGCGGCATTTTGCCTTCCTGTTTTTGCTCA
CCCAGAAACGCTGGTGAAAGTAAAAGATGCTGAAGATCAGTTGGGTGCACGAGTGGGTTACATCGAACTG
GATCTCAACAGCGGTAAGATCCTTGAGAGTTTTCGCCCCGAAGAACGTTTTCCAATGATGAGCACTTTTA
AAGTTCTGCTATGTGGCGCGGTATTATCCCGTGTTGACGCCGGGCAAGAGCAACTCGGTCGCCGCATACA
CTATTCTCAGAATGACTTGGTTGAGTACTCACCAGTCACAGAAAAGCATCTTACGGATGGCATGACAGTA
AGAGAATTATGCAGTGCTGCCATAACCATGAGTGATAACACTGCGGCCAACTTACTTCTGACAACGATCG
GAGGACCGAAGGAGCTAACCGCTTTTTTGCACAACATGGGGGATCATGTAACTCGCCTTGATCGTTGGGA
ACCGGAGCTGAATGAAGCCATACCAAACGACGAGCGTGACACCACGATGCCTGCAGCAATGGCAACAACG
TTGCGCAAACTATTAACTGGCGAACTACTTACTCTAGCTTCCCGGCAACAATTAATAGACTGGATGGAGG
CGGATAAAGTTGCAGGACCACTTCTGCGCTCGGCCCTTCCGGCTGGCTGGTTTATTGCTGATAAATCTGG
AGCCGGTGAGCGTGGGTCTCGCGGTATCATTGCAGCACTGGGGCCAGATGGTAAGCCCTCCCGTATCGTA
GTTATCTACACGACGGGGAGTCAGGCAACTATGGATGAACGAAATAGACAGATCGCTGAGATAGGTGCCT
CACTGATTAAGCATTGGTAACTGTCAGACCAAGTTTACTCATATATACTTTAGATTGATTTAAAACTTCA
TTTTTAATTTAAAAGGATCTAGGTGAAGATCCTTTTTGATAATCTCATGACCAAAATCCCTTAACGTGAG
TTTTCGTTCCACTGAGCGTCAGACCCCGTAGAAAAGATCAAAGGATCTTCTTGAGATCCTTTTTTTCTGC
GCGTAATCTGCTGCTTGCAAACAAAAAAACCACCGCTACCAGCGGTGGTTTGTTTGCCGGATCAAGAGCT
ACCAACTCTTTTTCCGAAGGTAACTGGCTTCAGCAGAGCGCAGATACCAAATACTGTTCTTCTAGTGTAG
CCGTAGTTAGGCCACCACTTCAAGAACTCTGTAGCACCGCCTACATACCTCGCTCTGCTAATCCTGTTAC
CAGTGGCTGCTGCCAGTGGCGATAAGTCGTGTCTTACCGGGTTGGACTCAAGACGATAGTTACCGGATAA
GGCGCAGCGGTCGGGCTGAACGGGGGGTTCGTGCACACAGCCCAGCTTGGAGCGAACGACCTACACCGAA
CTGAGATACCTACAGCGTGAGCTATGAGAAAGCGCCACGCTTCCCGAAGGGAGAAAGGCGGACAGGTATC
CGGTAAGCGGCAGGGTCGGAACAGGAGAGCGCACGAGGGAGCTTCCAGGGGGAAACGCCTGGTATCTTTA
TAGTCCTGTCGGGTTTCGCCACCTCTGACTTGAGCGTCGATTTTTGTGATGCTCGTCAGGGGGGCGGAGC
CTATGGAAAAACGCCAGCAACGCGGCCTTTTTACGGTTCCTGGCCTTTTGCTGGCCTTTTGCTCACATGT
TCTTTCCTGCGTTATCCCCTGATTCTGTGGATAACCGTATTACCGCCTTTGAGTGAGCTGATACCGCTCG
CCGCAGCCG
